Addgene plasmid #33008: pGCDNsam-Foxa2-IRES-GFP
Depositing lab: Atsushi Suzuki. Depositing organization: Kyushu University. Publication: Direct conversion of mouse fibroblasts to hepatocyte-like cells by defined factors. Sekiya S, Suzuki A. Nature. 2011 Jun 29;475(7356):390-3. doi: 10.1038/nature10263. PubMed 21716291.
Backbone
  Vector backbone: pGCDNsam
  Vector type: Retroviral
Growth in bacteria
  Bacterial resistance: Ampicillin, 100 μg/mL
  Growth temperature: 37°C
  Growth strain: DH5alpha
  Copy number: Unknown
Gene/Insert
  Gene/Insert name: forkhead box A2
  Species: M. musculus (mouse)
  Insert size (bp): 1380
  Entrez Gene: Foxa2 (a.k.a. HNF3-beta, HNF3beta, Hnf-3b, Hnf3b, Tcf-3b, Tcf3b)
Terms and licenses: Academic/Nonprofit Terms; Industry Terms: Not Available to Industry
How to cite: pGCDNsam-Foxa2-IRES-GFP was a gift from Atsushi Suzuki (Addgene plasmid # 33008 ; http://n2t.net/addgene:33008 ; RRID:Addgene_33008)
