[The description below was written by a language model from this plasmid's Addgene catalogue record.]
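Description:
pGCDNsam-Foxa2-IRES-GFP is a retroviral expression vector built on the pGCDNsam backbone and carrying the mouse forkhead box A2 gene (Foxa2, also known as HNF3-beta), recorded as an insert of about 1.4 kb. It is maintained in E. coli under ampicillin selection; the copy number is listed as unknown, and the bacterial origin of replication is not described. No feature table accompanies the entry, so the positions and identities of individual elements such as the long terminal repeats and packaging signal cannot be confirmed from the record. The promoter driving the insert is also not stated, although in retroviral vectors of this kind transcription commonly comes from the 5' LTR.

As the name indicates, Foxa2 is followed by an internal ribosome entry site and a GFP reporter. An IRES allows a second open reading frame to be translated from the same transcript, so cells that have been transduced and express Foxa2 should also fluoresce green. This lets infected cells be identified or sorted without fusing a tag to the transcription factor. As a retroviral construct, the plasmid is meant to be introduced into packaging cells to produce viral particles that integrate the cassette stably into dividing target cells.

Foxa2 is a forkhead-family transcription factor associated with endoderm and liver development. The associated publication concerns the direct conversion of mouse fibroblasts into hepatocyte-like cells by defined factors, which suggests that this vector was used to deliver Foxa2 as one of the candidate or reprogramming factors in that lineage conversion work.
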