>Addgene plasmid #33008 | pGCDNsam-Foxa2-IRES-GFP | depositor partial sequence | sequence record 42097 | Foxa2
ATGCTGGGAGCCGTGAAGATGGAAGGGCACGAGCCATCCGACTGGAGCAGCTACTACGCGGAGCCCGAGG
GCTACTCTTCCGTGAGCAACATGAACGCCGGCCTGGGGATGAATGGCATGAACACATACATGAGCATGTC
CGCGGCTGCCATGGGCGGCGGTTCCGGCAACATGAGCGCGGGCTCCATGAACATGTCATCCTATGTGGGC
GCTGGAATGAGCCCGTCGCTAGCTGGCATGTCCCCGGGCGCCGGCGCCATGGCGGGCATGAGCGGCTCAG
CCGGGGCGGCCGGCGTGGCGGGCATGGGACCTCACCTGAGTCCGAGTCTGAGCCCGCTCGGGGGACAGGC
GGCCGGGGCCATGGGTGGCCTTGCCCCCTACGCCAACATGAACTCGATGAGCCCCATGTACGGGCAGGCC
GGCCTGAGCCGCGCTCGGGACCCCAAGACATACCGACGCAGCTACACACACGCCAAACCTCCCTACTCGT
ACATCTCGCTCATCACCATGGCCATCCAGCAGAGCCCCAACAAGATGCTGACGCTGAGCGAGATCTATCA
GTGGATCATGGACCTCTTCCCTTTCTACCGGCAGAACCAGCAGCGCTGGCAGAACTCCATCCGCCACTCT
CTCTCCTTCAACGACTGCTTTCTCAAGGTGCCCCGCTCGCCAGACAAGCCTGGCAAGGGCTCCTTCTGGA
CCCTGCACCCAGACTCGGGCAACATGTTCGAGAACGGCTGCTACCTGCGCCGCCAGAAGCGCTTCAAGTG
TGAGAAGCAACTGGCACTGAAGGAAGCCGCGGGTGCGGCCAGTAGCGGAGGCAAGAAGACCGCTCCTGGG
TCCCAGGCCTCTCAGGCTCAGCTCGGGGAGGCCGCGGGCTCGGCCTCCGAGACTCCGGCGGGCACCGAGT
CCCCCCATTCCAGCGCTTCTCCGTGTCAGGAGCACAAGCGAGGTGGCCTAAGCGAGCTAAAGGGAGCACC
TGCCTCTGCGCTGAGTCCTCCCGAGCCGGCGCCCTCGCCTGGGCAGCAGCAGCAGGCTGCAGCCCACCTG
CTGGGCCCACCTCACCACCCAGGCCTGCCACCAGAGGCCCACCTGAAGCCCGAGCACCATTACGCCTTCA
ACCACCCCTTCTCTATCAACAACCTCATGTCGTCCGAGCAGCAACATCACCACAGCCACCACCACCATCA
GCCCCACAAAATGGACCTCAAGGCCTACGAACAGGTCATGCACTACCCAGGGGGCTATGGTTCCCCCATG
CCAGGCAGCTTGGCCATGGGCCCAGTCACGAACAAAGCGGGCCTGGATGCCTCGCCCCTGGCTGCAGACA
CTTCCTACTACCAAGGAGTGTACTCCAGGCCTATTATGAACTCATCCTAA
