>Addgene plasmid #33008 | pGCDNsam-Foxa2-IRES-GFP | addgene partial sequence | sequence record 43788 | pLXSN-5
CTCTAGGCGCCGGAATTCGCGGCCGTGACAAGAGTTACTAACAGCCCCTCTCTCCAAGCTCACTTACAGG
CTCTCTACTTAGTCCAGCACGAAGTCTGGAGACCTCTGGCGGCAGCCTACCAAGAACAACTGGACCGACC
GGTGGTACCTCACCCTTACCGAGTCGGCGACACAGTGTGGGTCCGCCGACACCAGACTAAGAACCTAGAA
CCTCGCTGGAAAGGACCTTACACAGTCCTGCTGACCACCCCCACCGCCCTCAAAGTAGACGGCATCGCAG
CTTGGATACACGCCGCCCACGTGAAGGCTGCCGACCCCGGGGGTGGACCATCCTCTAGACTGACGCGGCC
GCGAATTCACTAGTGATTGTATGCTGGGAGCCGTGAAGATGGAAGGGCACGAGCCATCCGACTGGAGCAG
CTACTACGCGGAGCCGGAGGGCTACTCTTCCGTGAGCAACATGAACGCCGGCCTGGGGATGAATGGCATG
AACACATACATGAGCATGTCCGCGGCTGCCATGGGCGGCGGTTCCGGCAACATGAGCGCGGGCTCCATGA
ACATGTCATCCTATGTGGGCGCTGGAATGAGCCCGTCGCTAGCTGGCATGTCCCCGGGCGCCGGCGCCAT
GGCGGGCATGAGCGGCTCAGCCGGGGCGGCCGGCGTGGCGGGCATGGGACCTCACCTGAGTCCGAGTCTG
AGCCCGCTCGGGGGACAGGCGGCCGGGGCCATGGGTGGCCTTGCCCCCTACGCCAACATGAACTCGATGA
GCCCCATGTACGGGCAGGCCGGCCTGAGCCGCGCTCGGGACCCCAAGACATACCGACGCAGCTACACACA
CGCCAAACCTCCCTACTCGTACATCTCGCTCATCACCATG
