>Addgene plasmid #33008 | pGCDNsam-Foxa2-IRES-GFP | addgene partial sequence | sequence record 44303 | IRES-F 5'-TGGCTCTCCTCAAGCGTATT-3'
TATGGGATCTGATCTGGGGCCTCGGTGCACATGCTTTACATGTGTTTAGTCGAGGTTAAAAAAACGTCTA
GGCCCCCCGAACCACGGGGACGTGGTTTTCCTTTGAAAAACACGATGATAATATGGCCACAACCATGGTG
AGCAAGGGCGAGGAGCTGTTCACCGGGGTGGTGCCCATCCTGGTCGAGCTGGACGGCGACGTAAACGGCC
ACAAGTTCAGCGTGTCTGGCGAGGGCGAGGGCGATGCCACCTACGGCAAGCTGACCCTGAAGTTCATCTG
CACCACCGGCAAGCTGCCCGTGCCCTGGCCCACCCTCGTGACCACCCTGACCTACGGCGTGCAGTGCTTC
AGCCGCTACCCCGACCACATGAAGCAGCACGACTTCTTCAAGTCCGCCATGCCCGAAGGCTACGTCCAGG
AGCGCACCATCTTCTTCAAGGACGACGGCAACTACAAGACCCGCGCCGAGGTGAAGTTCGAGGGCGACAC
CCTGGTGAACCGCATCGAGCTGAAGGGCATCGACTTCAAGGAGGACGGCAACATCCTGGGGCACAAGCTG
GAGTACAACTACAACAGCCACAACGTCTATATCATGGCCGACAAGCAGAAGAACGGCATCAAGGCGAACT
TCAAGATCCGCCACAACATCGAGGACGGCAGCGTGCAGCTCGCCGACCACTACCAGCAGAACACCCCCAT
CGGCGACGGCCCCGTGCTGCTGCCCGACAACCACTACCTGAGCACCCAGTCCGCCCTGAGCAAAGACCCC
AACGAGAAGCGCGATCACATGGTCCTGCTGGAGTTCGTGACCGCCGCCGGGATCACTCTC
